>Addgene plasmid #176853 | PZac2.1 hSyn1-eGFP-SAPAP3 | addgene full sequence | sequence record 348812 | Addgene NGS Result
AGCGCCCAATACGCAAACCGCCTCTCCCCGCGCGTTGGCCGATTCATTAATGCAGCTGGCACGACAGGTT
TCCCGACTGGAAAGCGGGCAGTGAGCGCAACGCAATTAATGTGAGTTAGCTCACTCATTAGGCACCCCAG
GCTTTACACTTTATGCTTCCGGCTCGTATGTTGTGTGGAATTGTGAGCGGATAACAATTTCACACAGGAA
ACAGCTATGACCATGATTACGCCAGATTTAATTAAGGCCTTAATTAGGCTGCGCGCTCGCTCGCTCACTG
AGGCCGCCCGGGCAAAGCCCGGGCGTCGGGCGACCTTTGGTCGCCCGGCCTCAGTGAGCGAGCGAGCGCG
CAGAGAGGGAGTGGCCAACTCCATCACTAGGGGTTCCTTGTAGTTAATGATTAACCCGCCATGCTACTTA
TCTACGTAGCCATGCTCTAGGAAGATCTGAGGGCCCTGCGTATGAGTGCAAGTGGGTTTTAGGACCAGGA
TGAGGCGGGGTGGGGGTGCCTACCTGACGACCGACCCCGACCCACTGGACAAGCACCCAACCCCCATTCC
CCAAATTGCGCATCCCCTATCAGAGAGGGGGAGGGGAAACAGGATGCGGCGAGGCGCGTGCGCACTGCCA
GCTTCAGCACCGCGGACAGTGCCTTCGCCCCCGCCTGGCGGCGCGCGCCACCGCCGCCTCAGCACTGAAG
GCGCGCTGACGTCACTCGCCGGTCCCCCGCAAACTCCCCTTCCCGGCCACCTTGGTCGCGTCCGCGCCGC
CGCCGGCCCAGCCGGACCGCACCACGCGAGGCGCGAGATAGGGGGGCACGGGCGCGACCATCTGCGCTGC
GGCGCCGGCGACTCAGCGCTGCCTCAGTCTGCGGTGGGCAGCGGAGGAGTCGTGTCGTGCCTGAGAGCGC
AGTCGAGAGAACTTAAGCTGCAGAAGTTGGTCGTGAGGCACTGGGCAGGTAAGTATCAAGGTTACAAGAC
AGGTTTAAGGAGACCAATAGAAACTGGGCTTGTCGAGACAGAGAAAACTCTTGCGTTTCTGATAGGCACC
TATTGGTCTTACTGACATCCACTTTGCCTTTCTCTCCACAGGTGTCCACTCCCAGTTCAATTACAGCTCT
TAAGGCTAGAGTACTTAATACGACTCACTATAGGATGGTGAGCAAGGGCGAGGAGCTGTTCACCGGGGTG
GTGCCCATCCTGGTCGAGCTGGACGGCGACGTAAACGGCCACAAGTTCAGCGTGTCCGGCGAGGGCGAGG
GCGATGCCACCTACGGCAAGCTGACCCTGAAGTTCATCTGCACCACCGGCAAGCTGCCCGTGCCCTGGCC
CACCCTCGTGACCACCCTGACCTACGGCGTGCAGTGCTTCAGCCGCTACCCCGACCACATGAAGCAGCAC
GACTTCTTCAAGTCCGCCATGCCCGAAGGCTACGTCCAGGAGCGCACCATCTTCTTCAAGGACGACGGCA
ACTACAAGACCCGCGCCGAGGTGAAGTTCGAGGGCGACACCCTGGTGAACCGCATCGAGCTGAAGGGCAT
CGACTTCAAGGAGGACGGCAACATCCTGGGGCACAAGCTGGAGTACAACTACAACAGCCACAACGTCTAT
ATCATGGCCGACAAGCAGAAGAACGGCATCAAGGTGAACTTCAAGATCCGCCACAACATCGAGGACGGCA
GCGTGCAGCTCGCCGACCACTACCAGCAGAACACCCCCATCGGCGACGGCCCCGTGCTGCTGCCCGACAA
CCACTACCTGAGCACCCAGTCCGCCCTGAGCAAAGACCCCAACGAGAAGCGCGATCACATGGTCCTGCTG
GAGTTCGTGACCGCCGCCGGGATCACTCTCGGCATGGACGAGCTGTACAAGCCTCGAGCTCGGATCATGA
GGGGTTACCATGGCGACCGAGGCAGCCATCCCCGCCCAGCCCGCTTTGCTGACCAACAGCATATGGACGT
GGGCCCAGCTGCCAGGGCCCCGTACCTGCTGGGCTCCAGGGAGGCCTTCTCCACCGAGCCCCGCTTCTGT
GCTCCGAGAGCTGGCCTGGGACACCTTTCTCCAGAAGGACCCCTGAGCCTGAGTGAGGGTCCATCATCAG
TAGGCCCTGAGGGAGGCCCAGGGGGGGTGGGGGCTGGGGGAGGCAGCAGTACCTTCCCCAGGATGTACCC
CGGCCAGGGCCCCTTCGACACCTGTGAAGACTGTGTGGGCCACCCACAGGGCAAGGGTGCCACCCGACTG
CCTCCCACACTCCTGGACCAGTTTGAAAAGCAATTGCCAGTCCAACAAGATGGCTTCCACACACTCCCAT
ACCAGCGAGGTCCAGCAGGGCCTGGTCCTGGACCTGGATCTGGCGCTGCCCCCGAGGCTCGCAGCGAGAG
TCCTAGCCGCATCCGGCACCTGGTTCACTCAGTGCAGAAGCTCTTTGCCAAGTCCCACTCTCTGGAGGCA
CCCGGGAAGCGAGACTATAACGGGCCCAAGGCCGACGGAAGAGGTAGCTCTGGGGGAGACAGCTACTCTG
GTCCAGGCTCTGGAGGCACCCCCACCTCCCACCACCACCATCACCACCACCATCACCACCACCACCAGTC
CCGGCATGGCAAACGGAGCAAGAGCAAGGACCGCAAGGGGGATGGGCGACACCAGACCAAGGCCACAGGC
TGGTGGAGCTCTGATGACAATTTGGACAGTGACAGTGGCTTTCTGGGTGGGAGACCTCCTGGAGAGCCTG
GTGGCCCCTTCTGCCTGGATGCTCCAGATGGGTCCTACAGGGACTTGAGCTTCAAGGGGCGTTCGGGCGG
GTCGGAAGGCCGCTGCCTTGCCTGCACTGGCATGTCCATGTCCCTGGATGGACAGTCAGTCAAGCGAAGT
GCCTGGCATACCATGATGGTCAGCCAGGGCCGGGATGGATACCCAGGGGCCGGGCCAGGCAAGGGGCTCC
TGGGTCCAGAGACCAAGGCCAAAGCCAGGACTTATCACTATTTGCAGGTGCCGCAAGATGACTGGGGGGG
TTACCCCACGGGTGGCAAGGATGGGGAGATCCCCTGCCGCAGGATGCGGAGCGGCAGCTACATCAAAGCC
ATGGGGGATGAGGAGAGTGGAGACTCAGATGGTAGCCCCAAGACGTCTCCAAAAGCACTTGCCCGACGCT
TTGCCTCCCGCCGTTCCTCCAGCGTGGACACAGCCAGGATCAACTGCTGTGTCCCACCCCGGATCCATCC
CCGGAGTTCCATCCCTGGCTACAGCCGTTCCCTCACAACTGGACAGCTAAGCGAAGAGTTTAACCAGCAG
CTGGAGGCCGTGTGCGGGTCCGTGTTTGGGGAGCTTGAGTCCCAGGCCGTGGACGCCCTGGACCTGCCCG
GCTGTTTCCGCATGCGGAGCCACAGCTACCTCCGGGCCATCCAGGCCGGCTGCTCTCAAGACGACGACTG
CCTACCCCTCCTTGCTGCCCCTGCCTCCGTCTCAGGGAGGCCCGGCTCCTCCTTCAACTTCAGAAAGGCC
CCGCCCCCCATCCCGCCGGGAAGCCAGGCCCCACCCCGCATCTCCATCACCGCCCAGAGCAGCACCGACT
CTGCCCACGAGAGCTTCACCGCAGCAGAGGGCCCGGCCCGGCGCTGCAGCTCCGCGGACGGGCTGGACGG
CCCCACCATGGGCGCACGCACCCTCGAGTTGGCACCGGTGCCACCCCGAGCCAGTCCCAAGCCCCCCACA
CTCATCATCAAGACCATCCCTGGCCGGGAGGAGCTGCGGAGCTTGGCACGACAGCGGAAGTGGCGGCCGT
CCATTGGGGTGCAGGTGGAGACAATCTCAGACTCGGACACCGAGAACAGGAGTCGAAGAGAATTCCACTC
CATTGGCGTTCAGGTGGAAGAGGACAAGAGGCGGGCGAGGTTCAAGCGCTCCAACAGCGTGACAGCCGGT
GTGCAGGCAGACCTGGAGCTGGAGGGCCTGGCCGGCCTGGCCACTGTGGCCACAGAAGACAAGGCCCTGC
AGTTCGGACGCTCCTTCCAGAGGCACGCCTCTGAGCCCCAGCCCGGCCCTCGGGCCCCCACCTACTCAGT
CTTCCGCACGGTCCACACACAGGGCCAGTGGGCCTACCGCGAGGGCTACCCACTGCCGTATGAGCCGCCG
GCCACCGATGGGTCGCCTGGCCCTACCCCTGTCCCAGCCCCCGGTCCCGGGTCCGGCCGCCGTGATTCCT
GGATGGAGCGGGGTTCACGTAGCCTCCCCGACTCAGGCCGCACGTCCCCCTGCCCACGGGATGGCGAGTG
GTTCATCAAGATGCTGCGGGCAGAGGTGGAGAAACTGGAACACTGGTGCCAGCAGATGGAGCGTGAGGCG
GAGGACTATGAGCTGCCCGAGGAGATCTTAGAGAAGATTCGCAGTGCCGTGGGCAGTACGCAACTTCTCC
TGTCTCAGAAGGTCCAGCAGTTCTTCAGGCTGTGTCAGCAAAGCTTGGACCCCACTGCGTTCCCTGTGCC
CACCTTCCAGGACCTGGCCGGTTTCTGGGACCTCCTGCAGCTCTCCATTGAGGATGTGACCCTCAAGTTC
CTGGAACTACAACAACTCAAGGCCAACAGCTGGAAACTCCTGGAGCCGAAGGAGGAGAAGAAGGTCCCTC
CGCCGATACCAAAGAAGCCCTCGCGGGGGCGGGGCGTGCCGGTGAAGGAGCGCTCCCTGGACTCGGTGGA
CCGGCAGCGGCAGGAAGCGCGCAAGCGGCTCCTGGCGGCCAAGCGCGCCGCCTCGTTCCGCCACAGTTCG
GCTACCGAGAGCGCGGACAGCATCGAGATCTACATCCCCGAGGCCCAGACCAGGCTGTAGGATCCAATTC
GCTTATCGATAATCAACCTCTGGATTACAAAATTTGTGAAAGATTGACTGGTATTCTTAACTATGTTGCT
CCTTTTACGCTATGTGGATACGCTGCTTTAATGCCTTTGTATCATGCTATTGCTTCCCGTATGGCTTTCA
TTTTCTCCTCCTTGTATAAATCCTGGTTGCTGTCTCTTTATGAGGAGTTGTGGCCCGTTGTCAGGCAACG
TGGCGTGGTGTGCACTGTGTTTGCTGACGCAACCCCCACTGGTTGGGGCATTGCCACCACCTGTCAGCTC
CTTTCCGGGACTTTCGCTTTCCCCCTCCCTATTGCCACGGCGGAACTCATCGCCGCCTGCCTTGCCCGCT
GCTGGACAGGGGCTCGGCTGTTGGGCACTGACAATTCCGTGGTGTTGTCGGGGAAATCATCGTCCTTTCC
TTGGCTGCTCGCCTATGTTGCCACCTGGATTCTGCGCGGGACGTCCTTCTGCTACGTCCCTTCGGCCCTC
AATCCAGCGGACCTTCCTTCCCGCGGCCTGCTGCCGGCTCTGCGGCCTCTTCCGCGTCTTCGCCTTCGCC
CTCAGACGAGTCGGATCTCCCTTTGGGCCGCCTCCCCGCATCGATACCGGAATTCTGCAGATATCTAGAG
TCGACCCGGGCGGCCGCTTCGAGCAGACATGATAAGATACATTGATGAGTTTGGACAAACCACAACTAGA
ATGCAGTGAAAAAAATGCTTTATTTGTGAAATTTGTGATGCTATTGCTTTATTTGTAACCATTATAAGCT
GCAATAAACAAGTTAACAACAACAATTGCATTCATTTTATGTTTCAGGTTCAGGGGGAGATGTGGGAGGT
TTTTTAAAGCAAGTAAAACCTCTACAAATGTGGTAAAATCGATAAGGATCTTCCTAGAGCATGGCTACGT
AGATAAGTAGCATGGCGGGTTAATCATTAACTACAAGGAACCCCTAGTGATGGAGTTGGCCACTCCCTCT
CTGCGCGCTCGCTCGCTCACTGAGGCCGGGCGACCAAAGGTCGCCCGACGCCCGGGCTTTGCCCGGGCGG
CCTCAGTGAGCGAGCGAGCGCGCAGCCTTAATTAACCTAATTCACTGGCCGTCGTTTTACAACGTCGTGA
CTGGGAAAACCCTGGCGTTACCCAACTTAATCGCCTTGCAGCACATCCCCCTTTCGCCAGCTGGCGTAAT
AGCGAAGAGGCCCGCACCGATCGCCCTTCCCAACAGTTGCGCAGCCTGAATGGCGAATGGG
[124 nt withheld, positions 6082-6205]
C
[91 nt withheld, positions 6207-6297]
A
[49 nt withheld, positions 6299-6347]
CCTTTGACGTTGGAGTCCACGTTCTTT
[37 nt withheld, positions 6375-6411]
ACCCTATCTCGGTCTATTCTTTTGATTTATAAGGGATTTTGCCGATTTCGGCCTATTGGTTAAAAAATGA
GCTGATTTAACAAAAATTTAACGCGAATTTTAACAAAATATTAACGCTTACAATTTAGGTGGCACTTTTC
GGGGAAATGTGCGCGGAACCCCTATTTGTTTATTTTTCTAAATACATTCAAATATGTATCCGCTCATGAG
ACAATAACCCTGATAAATGCTTCAATAATATTGAAAAAGGAAGAGTATGAGTATTCAACATTTCCGTGTC
GCCCTTATTCCCTTTTTTGCGGCATTTTGCCTTCCTGTTTTTGCTCACCCAGAAACGCTGGTGAAAGTAA
AAGATGCTGAAGATCAGTTGGGTGCACGAGTGGGTTACATCGAACTGGATCTCAACAGCGGTAAGATCCT
TGAGAGTTTTCGCCCCGAAGAACGTTTTCCAATGATGAGCACTTTTAAAGTTCTGCTATGTGGCGCGGTA
TTATCCCGTATTGACGCCGGGCAAGAGCAACTCGGTCGCCGCATACACTATTCTCAGAATGACTTGGTTG
AGTACTCACCAGTCACAGAAAAGCATCTTACGGATGGCATGACAGTAAGAGAATTATGCAGTGCTGCCAT
AACCATGAGTGATAACACTGCGGCCAACTTACTTCTGACAACGATCGGAGGACCGAAGGAGCTAACCGCT
TTTTTGCACAACATGGGGGATCATGTAACTCGCCTTGATCGTTGGGAACCGGAGCTGAATGAAGCCATAC
CAAACGACGAGCGTGACACCACGATGCCTGTAGCAATGGCAACAACGTTGCGCAAACTATTAACTGGCGA
ACTACTTACTCTAGCTTCCCGGCAACAATTAATAGACTGGATGGAGGCGGATAAAGTTGCAGGACCACTT
CTGCGCTCGGCCCTTCCGGCTGGCTGGTTTATTGCTGATAAATCTGGAGCCGGTGAGCGTGGGTCTCGCG
GTATCATTGCAGCACTGGGGCCAGATGGTAAGCCCTCCCGTATCGTAGTTATCTACACGACGGGGAGTCA
GGCAACTATGGATGAACGAAATAGACAGATCGCTGAGATAGGTGCCTCACTGATTAAGCATTGGTAACTG
TCAGACCAAGTTTACTCATATATACTTTAGATTGATTTAAAACTTCATTTTTAATTTAAAAGGATCTAGG
TGAAGATCCTTTTTGATAATCTCATGACCAAAATCCCTTAACGTGAGTTTTCGTTCCACTGAGCGTCAGA
CCCCGTAGAAAAGATCAAAGGATCTTCTTGAGATCCTTTTTTTCTGCGCGTAATCTGCTGCTTGCAAACA
AAAAAACCACCGCTACCAGCGGTGGTTTGTTTGCCGGATCAAGAGCTACCAACTCTTTTTCCGAAGGTAA
CTGGCTTCAGCAGAGCGCAGATACCAAATACTGTTCTTCTAGTGTAGCCGTAGTTAGGCCACCACTTCAA
GAACTCTGTAGCACCGCCTACATACCTCGCTCTGCTAATCCTGTTACCAGTGGCTGCTGCCAGTGGCGAT
AAGTCGTGTCTTACCGGGTTGGACTCAAGACGATAGTTACCGGATAAGGCGCAGCGGTCGGGCTGAACGG
GGGGTTCGTGCACACAGCCCAGCTTGGAGCGAACGACCTACACCGAACTGAGATACCTACAGCGTGAGCT
ATGAGAAAGCGCCACGCTTCCCGAAGGGAGAAAGGCGGACAGGTATCCGGTAAGCGGCAGGGTCGGAACA
GGAGAGCGCACGAGGGAGCTTCCAGGGGGAAACGCCTGGTATCTTTATAGTCCTGTCGGGTTTCGCCACC
TCTGACTTGAGCGTCGATTTTTGTGATGCTCGTCAGGGGGGCGGAGCCTATGGAAAAACGCCAGCAACGC
GGCCTTTTTACGGTTCCTGGCCTTTTGCTGGCCTTTTGCTCACATGTTCTTTCCTGCGTTATCCCCTGAT
TCTGTGGATAACCGTATTACCGCCTTTGAGTGAGCTGATACCGCTCGCCGCAGCCGAACGACCGAGCGCA
GCGAGTCAGTGAGCGAGGAAGCGGAAG
Features (pLannotate 1.2.2; 19 found; start..end, strand, type, name):
      2..94      +  CDS            lacI (fragment): lac repressor; lacI; The lac repressor binds to the lac operator to inhibit transcription in E. coli. This inhibition can be relieved by adding lactose or isopropyl-β-D-thiogalactopyranoside (IPTG).
    107..128     +  protein_bind   CAP binding site: CAP binding activates transcription in the presence of cAMP. E. coli catabolite activator protein
    143..173     +  promoter       lac promoter: promoter for the E. coli lac operon
    181..197     +  protein_bind   lac operator: The lac repressor binds to the lac operator to inhibit transcription in E. coli. This inhibition can be relieved by adding lactose or isopropyl-β-D-thiogalactopyranoside (IPTG). lac repressor encoded by lacI
    258..388     -  repeat_region  AAV2 ITR (fragment): inverted terminal repeat of adeno-associated virus serotype 2 inverted
    465..912     +  promoter       hSyn promoter: human synapsin I promoter; confers neuron-specific expression (Kügler et al., 2003)
    959..1091    +  intron         chimeric intron: chimera between introns from human β-globin and immunoglobulin heavy chain genes
   1136..1154    +  promoter       T7 promoter: promoter for bacteriophage T7 RNA polymerase
   1155..1871    +  CDS            EGFP: EGFP is a basic (constitutively fluorescent) green fluorescent protein published in 1996, derived from Aequorea victoria. It is reported to be a rapidly-maturing weak dimer with moderate acid sensitivity.
   1887..4817    +  CDS            Dlgap3: DLGP3_MOUSE - Also known as Dap3. Experimental evidence at protein level: Swiss-Prot protein existence level 1. May play a role in the molecular organization of synapses and neuronal cell signaling. Could be an adapter protein linking ion channel to the subsynaptic cytoskeleton. May induce enrichment of PSD- 95/SAP90 at the plasma membrane. From Mus musculus (Mouse).
   4841..5429    +  misc_feature   WPRE: woodchuck hepatitis virus posttranscriptional regulatory element
   5493..5614    -  polyA_signal   SV40 poly(A) signal: SV40 polyadenylation signal
   5637..5705    -  CDS            large T antigen (fragment): large T antigen from SV40 (simian virus 40)
   5776..5906    +  repeat_region  AAV2 ITR (fragment): inverted terminal repeat of adeno-associated virus serotype 2 inverted
   5920..6077    +  CDS            lacZα (fragment): LacZα fragment of β-galactosidase; lacZ fragment
   6082..6510    +  rep_origin     f1 ori (sequence partly withheld): f1 bacteriophage origin of replication; arrow indicates direction of (+) strand synthesis
   6563..6667    +  promoter       AmpR promoter: bla
   6668..7528    +  CDS            AmpR: β-lactamase; bla; confers resistance to ampicillin, carbenicillin, and related antibiotics
   7699..8287    +  rep_origin     ori: high-copy-number ColE1/pMB1/pBR322/pUC origin of replication
