[The description below was written by a language model from this plasmid's Addgene catalogue record and pLannotate feature annotations shown in this document.]
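Description:
PZac2.1 hSyn1-eGFP-SAPAP3 is an AAV transfer (cis) plasmid built on the PZac2.1 backbone for neuron-specific expression of a fluorescently tagged postsynaptic scaffold protein. It is propagated in E. coli through a high-copy ColE1/pUC-type origin and selected with ampicillin via the β-lactamase gene. The backbone also carries an f1 phage origin and leftover lac elements (lacI and lacZα fragments, CAP site, lac promoter and operator) that play no role in the payload. The catalogue lists a recombination-deficient growth strain, consistent with the need to keep the inverted terminal repeats intact.

The expression cassette lies between two AAV2 ITRs, both annotated as fragments, which direct replication and packaging of the intervening DNA into AAV particles when helper functions are supplied. Within it, the human synapsin I promoter restricts transcription to neurons and is followed by a chimeric β-globin/immunoglobulin intron that aids transcript processing. A short T7 promoter sits just upstream of the coding region. The open reading frame encodes EGFP fused to the N-terminus of mouse SAPAP3 (Dlgap3), a protein thought to act as an adapter in the molecular organization of synapses. A WPRE downstream enhances transcript stability and expression, and an SV40 polyadenylation signal terminates the message.

The construct is intended for expressing GFP-SAPAP3 in neurons, allowing the fusion protein to be visualized, and was deposited with a study of astrocyte and neuron subproteomes in relation to obsessive-compulsive disorder mechanisms. The catalogue's total vector size is smaller than the stated backbone size and is inconsistent with the sequenced record of 8,468 nt, which matches backbone plus insert. The ITR-to-ITR span is also large relative to typical AAV packaging capacity.
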