Addgene plasmid #176853: PZac2.1 hSyn1-eGFP-SAPAP3
Purpose: Expresses SAPAP3 protein fused with eGFP at the N-terminus in neurons
Depositing lab: Baljit Khakh. Depositing organization: University of California, Los Angeles (UCLA). Publication: Astrocyte-neuron subproteomes and obsessive-compulsive disorder mechanisms. Soto JS, Jami-Alahmadi Y, Chacon J, Moye SL, Diaz-Castro B, Wohlschlegel JA, Khakh BS. Nature. 2023 Apr;616(7958):764-773. doi: 10.1038/s41586-023-05927-7. Epub 2023 Apr 12. PubMed 37046092.
Backbone
  Vector backbone: PZac2.1
  Backbone manufacturer: Khakh lab
  Backbone size w/o insert (bp): 4802
  Total vector size (bp): 3468
  Vector type: Bacterial Expression, AAV
Growth in bacteria
  Bacterial resistance: Ampicillin, 100 μg/mL
  Growth temperature: 37°C
  Growth strain: NEB Stable
  Copy number: Unknown
Gene/Insert
  Gene/Insert name: eGFP-SAPAP3
  Species: M. musculus (mouse)
  Insert size (bp): 3666
  GenBank ID: NM_198618.5
  Promoter: hSyn1
  Tag / fusion protein: GFP (N terminal on insert)
  Cloning method: Ligation Independent Cloning
  Sequencing primers: 5′ taatacgactcactatagg; 3′ gtggtttgtccaaactcatc
Terms and licenses: Academic/Nonprofit Terms; Industry Terms: Not Available to Industry
How to cite: PZac2.1 hSyn1-eGFP-SAPAP3 was a gift from Baljit Khakh (Addgene plasmid # 176853 ; http://n2t.net/addgene:176853 ; RRID:Addgene_176853)
